Addgene plasmid #236673: pAAVLINKv1-pCALM1-Cre-3' AHDC1
Purpose: 3' AAVLINK plasmid for AHDC1 expression
Depositing lab: Zhonghua Lu. Depositing organization: Shenzhen Institute of Advanced Technology (SIAT), Chinese Academy of Sciences. Publication: AAVLINK: A potent DNA-recombination method for large cargo delivery in gene therapy. Lin J, Lin Y, Liu N, Cao W, Zhang J, Wen S, Zhang Y, Liao W, Hong Z, Lin Y, Liu Q, Liu H, Li Q, Chen B, Li M, Luo Z, Yang L, Yang Y, Zheng SH, Wang Y, Chu H, Hu Y, Qin Y, Luo BX, Tian S, Chen Y, Yan T, Yang L, Wang H, Liu T, Jiang Y, Lu Z. Cell. 2026 Feb 5;189(3):969-986.e17. doi: 10.1016/j.cell.2025.12.039. Epub 2026 Jan 27. PubMed 41605211.
Backbone
  Vector backbone: pAAV-hSyn-EGFP
  Backbone manufacturer: Addgene
  Vector type: AAV, Cre/Lox
Growth in bacteria
  Bacterial resistance: Ampicillin, 100 μg/mL
  Growth temperature: 37°C
  Growth strain: NEB Stable
  Copy number: High Copy
Gene/Insert
  Gene/Insert name: AHDC1
  Species: H. sapiens (human)
  Entrez Gene: AHDC1 (a.k.a. MRD25)
  Promoter: pCALM1
  Tag / fusion protein: FLAG (C terminal on insert)
  Cloning method: Restriction Enzyme; 5′ cloning site unknown (unknown if destroyed); 3′ cloning site unknown (unknown if destroyed)
  Sequencing primers: 5′ n/a
Terms and licenses: Academic/Nonprofit Terms; Industry Terms: Not Available to Industry
Depositor comments: See publication for corresponding AAV Link vectors.
How to cite: pAAVLINKv1-pCALM1-Cre-3' AHDC1 was a gift from Zhonghua Lu (Addgene plasmid # 236673 ; http://n2t.net/addgene:236673 ; RRID:Addgene_236673)
