[The description below was written by a language model from this plasmid's Addgene catalogue record and pLannotate feature annotations shown in this document.]
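Description:
pAAVLINKv1-pCALM1-Cre-3' AHDC1 is an AAV transfer plasmid built on the pAAV-hSyn-EGFP backbone. It serves as the 3' half of a two-vector AAVLINK set for delivering human AHDC1, a coding sequence too large for comfortable packaging in a single AAV genome. In bacteria it is maintained by a high-copy ColE1/pUC-type origin and selected with ampicillin through the bla gene; an f1 origin is also present. AAV2 inverted terminal repeats flank the payload and allow it to be packaged into recombinant AAV. One ITR is annotated in full, while the other was detected only as short fragments.

Between the ITRs, the annotation shows a Cre recombinase open reading frame, which spans the plasmid's numbering origin. It is followed by chimeric β-globin/immunoglobulin intron segments that bracket a lox2272 site. Next come a C-terminal fragment of the AHDC1 coding sequence fused to a 3xFLAG tag, WPRE segments that enhance transcript expression, and SV40 polyadenylation signal fragments. The catalogue lists pCALM1 as the promoter, but it was not annotated in the feature table; the unannotated stretch upstream of Cre would be the likely location, though the record does not confirm this.

The layout suggests that Cre expressed from this vector recombines its lox2272 site with a matching site on the partner 5' vector. This would join the two AAV genomes so that the lox scar lies inside an intron and is spliced out, yielding a full-length, FLAG-tagged AHDC1 transcript. The 5' partner is not described here, and the depositor refers to the associated publication for the corresponding vectors. The stated use is AHDC1 expression as part of a DNA-recombination approach to large-cargo gene delivery.
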