Features (pLannotate 1.2.2; 20 found; start..end, strand, type, name):
    188..228     +  intron         chimeric intron (fragment): chimera between introns from human β-globin and immunoglobulin heavy chain genes
    235..259     +  protein_bind   lox2272 (fragment): Cre-mediated recombination occurs in the 8-bp core sequence (GGATACTT). lox2272 sites are compatible with each other, but incompatible with loxP or loxN sites (Lee and Saito, 1988). Cre recombinase
    269..360     +  intron         chimeric intron (fragment): chimera between introns from human β-globin and immunoglobulin heavy chain genes
    355..1953    +  CDS            AHDC1 (fragment): AHDC1_HUMAN - Experimental evidence at protein level: Swiss-Prot protein existence level 1. From Homo sapiens (Human).
   1960..2025    +  CDS            3xFLAG: three tandem FLAG® epitope tags, followed by an enterokinase cleavage site
   2037..2194    +  misc_feature   WPRE (fragment): woodchuck hepatitis virus posttranscriptional regulatory element
   2200..2284    +  misc_feature   WPRE (fragment): woodchuck hepatitis virus posttranscriptional regulatory element
   2283..2326    -  polyA_signal   SV40 poly(A) signal (fragment): SV40 polyadenylation signal
   2330..2397    -  polyA_signal   SV40 poly(A) signal (fragment): SV40 polyadenylation signal
   2503..2643    +  repeat_region  AAV2 ITR: inverted terminal repeat of adeno-associated virus serotype 2 inverted
   2648..2699    -  misc_feature   bom (fragment): basis of mobility region from pBR322
   2718..3173    +  rep_origin     f1 ori (sequence partly withheld): f1 bacteriophage origin of replication; arrow indicates direction of (+) strand synthesis
   3174..3223    -  misc_feature   bom (fragment): basis of mobility region from pBR322
   3325..3360    -  CDS            rop (fragment): Rop protein, which maintains plasmids at low copy number; rop
   3455..3559    +  promoter       AmpR promoter: bla
   3560..4420    +  CDS            AmpR: β-lactamase; bla; confers resistance to ampicillin, carbenicillin, and related antibiotics
   4591..5179    +  rep_origin     ori: high-copy-number ColE1/pMB1/pBR322/pUC origin of replication
   5252..5279    +  repeat_region  AAV2 ITR (fragment): inverted terminal repeat of adeno-associated virus serotype 2 inverted
   5308..5335    +  repeat_region  AAV2 ITR (fragment): inverted terminal repeat of adeno-associated virus serotype 2 inverted
   5517..184     +  CDS            cre (across the origin): RECR_BPP1 - Experimental evidence at protein level: Swiss-Prot protein existence level 1. Catalyzes site-specific recombination between two 34-base- pair LOXP sites. Its role is to maintain the phage genome as a monomeric unit-copy plasmid in the lysogenic state. From Escherichia phage P1 (Bacteriophage P1).
>Addgene plasmid #236673 | pAAVLINKv1-pCALM1-Cre-3' AHDC1 | addgene full sequence | sequence record 476878 | Addgene NGS Result
ATACCTGGCCTGGTCTGGACACAGTGCCCGTGTCGGAGCCGCGCGAGATATGGCCCGCGCTGGAGTTTCA
ATACCGGAGATCATGCAAGCTGGTGGCTGGACCAATGTAAATATTGTAATGAACTATATCCGTAACCTGG
ATAGTGAAACAGGGGCAATGGTGCGCCTGCTGGAAGATGGCGATTAGGTAAGTATCAAGGTTACAAGACA
GGTTTAAGGAGACCAATAACTAGTATAACTTCGTATAGGATACTTTATAGCAATTTATGAAACTGGGCTT
GTCGAGACAGAGAAGACTCTTGCGTTTCTGATAGGCACCTATTGGTCTTACTGACATCCACTTTGCCTTT
CTCTCCACAGGGCACCACAGCCTCTGCCACCTCTGCAGCCTCTGCCGCCTCCTCCTCCTCCTCCTCCTTC
CAGCCCTCGCCCGAGAACTGTCGGCAGTTTGCGGGGGCTTCTCAGTGGCCTTTCCGGCAGGGCTATGGAG
GCCTGGACTGGGCCTCAGAGGCCTTTAGTCAGCTCTACAATCCCAGTTTTGACTGCCACGTCAGCGAGCC
CAACGTGATCCTGGACATCTCCAACTACACACCGCAGAAGGTGAAGCAGCAGACGGCTGTGTCGGAGACC
TTCTCTGAGTCATCCTCCGACAGCACCCAGTTCAATCAGCCGGTTGGTGGCGGGGGGTTTCGGCGTGCCA
ACAGCGAGGCCTCAAGTAGTGAGGGCCAGTCGAGCCTGTCCAGCCTGGAGAAACTGATGATGGACTGGAA
CGAGGCATCATCTGCCCCCGGCTACAACTGGAACCAGAGTGTCCTCTTTCAGAGTAGCTCCAAGCCGGGC
CGTGGACGGCGGAAGAAGGTGGACCTGTTCGAGGCCTCACATCTGGGCTTCCCGACATCCGCCTCTGCCG
CTGCCTCAGGCTACCCATCCAAACGGAGCACTGGGCCCCGGCAGCCGCGAGGTGGACGGGGCGGTGGGGC
CTGCTCAGCCAAGAAGGAGCGGGGTGGCGCAGCGGCCAAAGCCAAGTTCATCCCCAAGCCACAGCCAGTC
AACCCACTGTTCCAGGACAGTCCTGACCTCGGCCTGGACTACTATAGCGGGGACAGCAGCATGTCACCAC
TGCCCTCACAGTCGAGGGCCTTCGGCGTGGGAGAGCGAGACCCCTGTGACTTCATAGGACCCTACTCCAT
GAACCCGTCCACGCCTTCCGATGGCACCTTTGGCCAAGGCTTCCACTGCGACTCGCCCAGCCTGGGTGCT
CCCGAGCTTGATGGCAAGCATTTCCCACCTCTGGCCCACCCACCCACGGTGTTTGACGCCGGCCTGCAGA
AGGCATACTCGCCCACCTGCTCGCCTACACTGGGCTTCAAGGAAGAGCTGCGGCCACCGCCCACAAAGCT
GGCTGCCTGCGAGCCCCTCAAGCATGGACTCCAGGGGGCCAGCCTGGGCCACGCAGCTGCAGCCCAGGCC
CACCTGAGCTGCCGGGACCTGCCGCTGGGCCAGCCCCACTACGATTCCCCCAGCTGCAAGGGCACAGCCT
ATTGGTACCCTCCAGGCTCAGCTGCCCGCAGCCCGCCCTATGAAGGCAAGGTGGGTACAGGGCTGCTGGC
TGACTTCCTGGGCAGGACGGAGGCCGCGTGCCTCAGTGCCCCTCACCTGGCTAGCCCACCAGCCACGCCC
AAGGCCGACAAGGAGCCACTGGAAATGGCCCGGCCCCCTGGCCCACCCCGTGGCCCTGCTGCAGCCGCTG
CTGGCTATGGCTGCCCACTCCTTAGTGACTTGACCCTGTCCCCCGTGCCGAGGGACTCGCTGCTGCCCCT
GCAGGACACCGCCTACAGGTACCCAGGCTTTATGCCCCAGGCGCATCCTGGCCTGGGTGGGGGCCCCAAG
AGCGGCTTCCTGGGGCCCATGGCGGAACCTCACCCCGAGGACACATTCACCGTCACATCCCTGTGTACAG
ACTACAAAGACCATGACGGTGATTATAAAGATCATGACATCGACTACAAGGATGACGATGACAAGTAACT
CGAGATAATCAACCTCTGGATTACAAAATTTGTGAAAGATTGACTGGTATTCTTAACTATGTTGCTCCTT
TTACGCTATGTGGATACGCTGCTTTAATGCCTTTGTATCATGCTATTGCTTCCCGTATGGCTTTCATTTT
CTCCTCCTTGTATAAATCCTGGTTAGTTCTTGCCACGGCGGAACTCATCGCCGCCTGCCTTGCCCGCTGC
TGGACAGGGGCTCGGCTGTTGGGCACTGACAATTCCGTGGTGTTTATTTGTGAAATTTGTGATGCTATTG
CTTTATTTGTAACCATCTAGCTTTATTTGTGAAATTTGTGATGCTATTGCTTTATTTGTAACCATTATAA
GCTGCAATAAACAAGTTAACAACAACAATTGCATTCATTTTATGTTTCAGGTTCAGGGGGAGATGTGGGA
GGTTTTTTAAAGATCTGGAGACCGGTGTGGCACGTGCGGACCGAGCGGCCGCAGGAACCCCTAGTGATGG
AGTTGGCCACTCCCTCTCTGCGCGCTCGCTCGCTCACTGAGGCCGGGCGACCAAAGGTCGCCCGACGCCC
GGGCTTTGCCCGGGCGGCCTCAGTGAGCGAGCGAGCGCGCAGCTGCCTGCAGGGGCGCCTGATGCGGTAT
TTTCTCCTTACGCATCTGTGCGGTATTTCACACCGCATA
[95 nt withheld, positions 2700-2794]
T
[46 nt withheld, positions 2796-2841]
C
[141 nt withheld, positions 2843-2983]
CCTTTGACGTTGGAGTCCACGTTCTTT
[37 nt withheld, positions 3011-3047]
ACTCTATCTCGGGCTATTCTTTTGATTTATAAGGGATTTTGCCGATTTCGGTCTATTGGTTAAAAAATGA
GCTGATTTAACAAAAATTTAACGCGAATTTTAACAAAATATTAACGTTTACAATTTTATGGTGCACTCTC
AGTACAATCTGCTCTGATGCCGCATAGTTAAGCCAGCCCCGACACCCGCCAACACCCGCTGACGCGCCCT
GACGGGCTTGTCTGCTCCCGGCATCCGCTTACAGACAAGCTGTGACCGTCTCCGGGAGCTGCATGTGTCA
GAGGTTTTCACCGTCATCACCGAAACGCGCGAGACGAAAGGGCCTCGTGATACGCCTATTTTTATAGGTT
AATGTCATGATAATAATGGTTTCTTAGACGTCAGGTGGCACTTTTCGGGGAAATGTGCGCGGAACCCCTA
TTTGTTTATTTTTCTAAATACATTCAAATATGTATCCGCTCATGAGACAATAACCCTGATAAATGCTTCA
ATAATATTGAAAAAGGAAGAGTATGAGTATTCAACATTTCCGTGTCGCCCTTATTCCCTTTTTTGCGGCA
TTTTGCCTTCCTGTTTTTGCTCACCCAGAAACGCTGGTGAAAGTAAAAGATGCTGAAGATCAGTTGGGTG
CACGAGTGGGTTACATCGAACTGGATCTCAACAGCGGTAAGATCCTTGAGAGTTTTCGCCCCGAAGAACG
TTTTCCAATGATGAGCACTTTTAAAGTTCTGCTATGTGGCGCGGTATTATCCCGTATTGACGCCGGGCAA
GAGCAACTCGGTCGCCGCATACACTATTCTCAGAATGACTTGGTTGAGTACTCACCAGTCACAGAAAAGC
ATCTTACGGATGGCATGACAGTAAGAGAATTATGCAGTGCTGCCATAACCATGAGTGATAACACTGCGGC
CAACTTACTTCTGACAACGATCGGAGGACCGAAGGAGCTAACCGCTTTTTTGCACAACATGGGGGATCAT
GTAACTCGCCTTGATCGTTGGGAACCGGAGCTGAATGAAGCCATACCAAACGACGAGCGTGACACCACGA
TGCCTGTAGCAATGGCAACAACGTTGCGCAAACTATTAACTGGCGAACTACTTACTCTAGCTTCCCGGCA
ACAATTAATAGACTGGATGGAGGCGGATAAAGTTGCAGGACCACTTCTGCGCTCGGCCCTTCCGGCTGGC
TGGTTTATTGCTGATAAATCTGGAGCCGGTGAGCGTGGGTCTCGCGGTATCATTGCAGCACTGGGGCCAG
ATGGTAAGCCCTCCCGTATCGTAGTTATCTACACGACGGGGAGTCAGGCAACTATGGATGAACGAAATAG
ACAGATCGCTGAGATAGGTGCCTCACTGATTAAGCATTGGTAACTGTCAGACCAAGTTTACTCATATATA
CTTTAGATTGATTTAAAACTTCATTTTTAATTTAAAAGGATCTAGGTGAAGATCCTTTTTGATAATCTCA
TGACCAAAATCCCTTAACGTGAGTTTTCGTTCCACTGAGCGTCAGACCCCGTAGAAAAGATCAAAGGATC
TTCTTGAGATCCTTTTTTTCTGCGCGTAATCTGCTGCTTGCAAACAAAAAAACCACCGCTACCAGCGGTG
GTTTGTTTGCCGGATCAAGAGCTACCAACTCTTTTTCCGAAGGTAACTGGCTTCAGCAGAGCGCAGATAC
CAAATACTGTTCTTCTAGTGTAGCCGTAGTTAGGCCACCACTTCAAGAACTCTGTAGCACCGCCTACATA
CCTCGCTCTGCTAATCCTGTTACCAGTGGCTGCTGCCAGTGGCGATAAGTCGTGTCTTACCGGGTTGGAC
TCAAGACGATAGTTACCGGATAAGGCGCAGCGGTCGGGCTGAACGGGGGGTTCGTGCACACAGCCCAGCT
TGGAGCGAACGACCTACACCGAACTGAGATACCTACAGCGTGAGCTATGAGAAAGCGCCACGCTTCCCGA
AGGGAGAAAGGCGGACAGGTATCCGGTAAGCGGCAGGGTCGGAACAGGAGAGCGCACGAGGGAGCTTCCA
GGGGGAAACGCCTGGTATCTTTATAGTCCTGTCGGGTTTCGCCACCTCTGACTTGAGCGTCGATTTTTGT
GATGCTCGTCAGGGGGGCGGAGCCTATGGAAAAACGCCAGCAACGCGGCCTTTTTACGGTTCCTGGCCTT
TTGCTGGCCTTTTGCTCACATGTCCTGCAGGCAGCTGCGCGCTCGCTCGCTCACTGAGGCCGCCCGGGCG
TCGGGCGACCTTTGGTCGCCCGGCCTCAGTGAGCGAGCGAGCGCGCAGAGAGGGAGTGGCCAACTCCATC
ACTAGGGGTTCCTGCGGCCGCACGCGTCGCTCTGCGCGAGGCGGCTCCGCCGCGGCGGAGGGATACGGCG
CACCATATATATATCGCGGGGCGCAGACTCGCGCTCCGGCAGTGGTGCTGGGAGTGTCGTGGACGCCGTG
CCGTTACTCGTACGCCACCATGTCCAATTTACTGACCGTACACCAAAATTTGCCTGCATTACCGGTCGAT
GCAACGAGTGATGAGGTTCGCAAGAACCTGATGGACATGTTCAGGGATCGCCAGGCGTTTTCTGAGCATA
CCTGGAAAATGCTTCTGTCCGTTTGCCGGTCGTGGGCGGCATGGTGCAAGTTGAATAACCGGAAATGGTT
TCCCGCAGAACCTGAAGATGTTCGCGATTATCTTCTATATCTTCAGGCGCGCGGTCTGGCAGTAAAAACC
ATCCAGCAACATTTGGGCCAGCTAAACATGCTTCATCGTCGGTCCGGGCTGCCACGACCAAGTGACAGCA
ATGCTGTTTCACTGGTTATGCGGCGGATCCGAAAAGAAAACGTTGATGCCGGTGAACGTGCAAAACAGGC
TCTAGCGTTCGAACGCACTGATTTCGACCAGGTTCGTTCACTCATGGAAAATAGCGATCGCTGCCAGGAT
ATACGTAATCTGGCATTTCTGGGGATTGCTTATAACACCCTGTTACGTATAGCCGAAATTGCCAGGATCA
GGGTTAAAGATATCTCACGTACTGACGGTGGGAGAATGTTAATCCATATTGGCAGAACGAAAACGCTGGT
TAGCACCGCAGGTGTAGAGAAGGCACTTAGCCTGGGGGTAACTAAACTGGTCGAGCGATGGATTTCCGTC
TCTGGTGTAGCTGATGATCCGAATAACTACCTGTTTTGCCGGGTCAGAAAAAATGGTGTTGCCGCGCCAT
CTGCCACCAGCCAGCTATCAACTCGCGCCCTGGAAGGGATTTTTGAAGCAACTCATCGATTGATTTACGG
CGCTAAGGATGACTCTGGTCAGAG
